>Addgene plasmid #75400 | pEGB2Ω2_SF-35s:hCas9:tNos (GB1103) | depositor full sequence | sequence record 146044 | pEGB2Ω2_SF-35s:hCas9:tNos (GB1103) sequence 12511 bps
GGAGTCTCAATGGTAACTTTACTCTTTATTTAACCATACATTTTTTTTTATTTTTTTCACTTTGTTCTTC
ATCCACTATTGTTCTTTGTTCATCTTGAACAAAAGCTCCCTCCTTCTTTGTTCTTCATCCACCATTGTTC
TTCATCAATCATTTCGCTGTCAGGAGACTAGAGCCAAGCTGATCTCCTTTGCCCCGGAGATCACCATGGA
CGACTTTCTCTATCTCTACGATCTAGGAAGAAAGTTCGACGGAGAAGGTGACGATACCATGTTCACCACC
GATAATGAGAAGATTAGCCTCTTCAATTTCAGAAAGAATGCTGACCCACAGATGGTTAGAGAGGCCTACG
CGGCAGGTCTGATCAAGACGATCTACCCGAGTAATAATCTCCAGGAGATCAAATACCTTCCCAAGAAGGT
TAAAGATGCAGTCAAAAGATTCAGGACTAACTGCATCAAGAACACAGAGAAAGATATATTTCTCAAGATC
AGAAGTACTATTCCAGTATGGACGATTCAAGGCTTGCTTCATAAACCAAGGCAAGTAATAGAGATTGGAG
TCTCTAAGAAAGTAGTTCCTACTGAATCAAAGGCCATGGAGTCAAAAATTCAGATCGAGGATCTAACAGA
ACTCGCCGTGAAGACTGGCGAACAGTTCATACAGAGTCTTTTACGACTCAATGACAAGAAGAAAATCTTC
GTCAACATGGTGGAGCACGACACTCTCGTCTACTCCAAGAATATCAAAGATACAGTCTCAGAAGACCAAA
GGGCTATTGAGACTTTTCAACAAAGGGTAATATCGGGAAACCTCCTCGGATTCCATTGCCCAGCTATCTG
TCACTTCATCAAAAGGACAGTAGAAAAGGAAGGTGGCACCTACAAATGCCATCATTGCGATAAAGGAAAG
GCTATCGTTCAAGATGCCCCTGCCGACAGTGGTCCCAAAGATGGACCCCCACCCACGAGGAGCATCGTGG
AAAAAGAAGACGTTCCAACCACGTCTTCAAAGCAAGTGGATTGATGTGATATCTCCACTGACGTAAGGGA
TGACGCACAATCCCACTATCCTTCGCAAGACCCTTCCTCTATATAAGGAAGTTCATTTCATTTGGAGAGG
ACTCCGGTATTTTTACAACAATTACCACAACAAAACAAACAACAAACAACATTACAATTTACTATTCTAG
TCGAAATGGACAAGAAGTACTCCATTGGGCTCGATATCGGCACAAACAGCGTCGGCTGGGCCGTCATTAC
GGACGAGTACAAGGTGCCGAGCAAAAAATTCAAAGTTCTGGGCAATACCGATCGCCACAGCATAAAGAAG
AACCTCATTGGCGCCCTCCTGTTCGACTCCGGGGAAACGGCCGAAGCCACGCGGCTCAAAAGAACAGCAC
GGCGCAGATATACCCGCAGAAAGAATCGGATCTGCTACCTGCAGGAGATCTTTAGTAATGAGATGGCTAA
GGTGGATGACTCTTTCTTCCATAGGCTGGAGGAGTCCTTTTTGGTGGAGGAGGATAAAAAGCACGAGCGC
CACCCAATCTTTGGCAATATCGTGGACGAGGTGGCGTACCATGAAAAGTACCCAACCATATATCATCTGA
GGAAGAAGCTTGTAGACAGTACTGATAAGGCTGACTTGCGGTTGATCTATCTCGCGCTGGCGCATATGAT
CAAATTTCGGGGACACTTCCTCATCGAGGGGGACCTGAACCCAGACAACAGCGATGTCGACAAACTCTTT
ATCCAACTGGTTCAGACTTACAATCAGCTTTTCGAAGAGAACCCGATCAACGCATCCGGAGTTGACGCCA
AAGCAATCCTGAGCGCTAGGCTGTCCAAATCCCGGCGGCTCGAAAACCTCATCGCACAGCTCCCTGGGGA
GAAGAAGAACGGCCTGTTTGGTAATCTTATCGCCCTGTCACTCGGGCTGACCCCCAACTTTAAATCTAAC
TTCGACCTGGCCGAAGATGCCAAGCTTCAACTGAGCAAAGACACCTACGATGATGATCTCGACAATCTGC
TGGCCCAGATCGGCGACCAGTACGCAGACCTTTTTTTGGCGGCAAAGAACCTGTCAGACGCCATTCTGCT
GAGTGATATTCTGCGAGTGAACACGGAGATCACCAAAGCTCCGCTGAGCGCTAGTATGATCAAGCGCTAT
GATGAGCACCACCAAGACTTGACTTTGCTGAAGGCCCTTGTCAGACAGCAACTGCCTGAGAAGTACAAGG
AAATTTTCTTCGATCAGTCTAAAAATGGCTACGCCGGATACATTGACGGCGGAGCAAGCCAGGAGGAATT
TTACAAATTTATTAAGCCCATCTTGGAAAAAATGGACGGCACCGAGGAGCTGCTGGTAAAGCTTAACAGA
GAAGATCTGTTGCGCAAACAGCGCACTTTCGACAATGGAAGCATCCCCCACCAGATTCACCTGGGCGAAC
TGCACGCTATCCTCAGGCGGCAAGAGGATTTCTACCCCTTTTTGAAAGATAACAGGGAAAAGATTGAGAA
AATCCTCACATTTCGGATACCCTACTATGTAGGCCCCCTCGCCCGGGGAAATTCCAGATTCGCGTGGATG
ACTCGCAAATCAGAAGAGACTATCACTCCCTGGAACTTCGAGGAAGTCGTGGATAAGGGGGCCTCTGCCC
AGTCCTTCATCGAAAGGATGACTAACTTTGATAAAAATCTGCCTAACGAAAAGGTGCTTCCTAAACACTC
TCTGCTGTACGAGTACTTCACAGTTTATAACGAGCTCACCAAGGTCAAATACGTCACAGAAGGGATGAGA
AAGCCAGCATTCCTGTCTGGAGAGCAGAAGAAAGCTATCGTGGACCTCCTCTTCAAGACGAACCGGAAAG
TTACCGTGAAACAGCTCAAAGAAGATTATTTCAAAAAGATTGAATGTTTCGACTCTGTTGAAATCAGCGG
AGTGGAGGATCGCTTCAACGCATCCCTGGGAACGTATCACGATCTCCTGAAAATCATTAAAGACAAGGAC
TTCCTGGACAATGAGGAGAACGAGGACATTCTTGAGGACATTGTCCTCACCCTTACGTTGTTTGAAGATA
GGGAGATGATTGAAGAACGCTTGAAAACTTACGCTCATCTCTTCGACGACAAAGTCATGAAACAGCTCAA
GAGGCGCCGATATACAGGATGGGGGCGGCTGTCAAGAAAACTGATCAATGGGATCCGAGACAAGCAGAGT
GGAAAGACAATCCTGGATTTTCTTAAGTCCGATGGATTTGCCAACCGGAACTTCATGCAGTTGATCCATG
ATGACTCTCTCACCTTTAAGGAGGACATCCAGAAAGCACAAGTTTCTGGCCAGGGGGACAGTCTCCACGA
GCACATCGCTAATCTTGCAGGTAGCCCAGCTATCAAAAAGGGAATACTGCAGACCGTTAAGGTCGTGGAT
GAACTCGTCAAAGTAATGGGAAGGCATAAGCCCGAGAATATCGTTATCGAGATGGCCCGAGAGAACCAAA
CTACCCAGAAGGGACAGAAGAACAGTAGGGAAAGGATGAAGAGGATTGAAGAGGGTATAAAAGAACTGGG
GTCCCAAATCCTTAAGGAACACCCAGTTGAAAACACCCAGCTTCAGAATGAGAAGCTCTACCTGTACTAC
CTGCAGAACGGCAGGGACATGTACGTGGATCAGGAACTGGACATCAATCGGCTCTCCGACTACGACGTGG
ATCATATCGTGCCCCAGTCTTTTCTCAAAGATGATTCTATTGATAATAAAGTGTTGACAAGATCCGATAA
AAATAGAGGGAAGAGTGATAACGTCCCCTCAGAAGAAGTTGTCAAGAAAATGAAAAATTATTGGCGGCAG
CTGCTGAACGCCAAACTGATCACACAACGGAAGTTCGATAATCTGACTAAGGCTGAACGAGGTGGCCTGT
CTGAGTTGGATAAAGCCGGCTTCATCAAAAGGCAGCTTGTTGAGACACGCCAGATCACCAAGCACGTGGC
CCAAATTCTCGATTCACGCATGAACACCAAGTACGATGAAAATGACAAACTGATTCGAGAGGTGAAAGTT
ATTACTCTGAAGTCTAAGCTGGTTTCAGATTTCAGAAAGGACTTTCAGTTTTATAAGGTGAGAGAGATCA
ACAATTACCACCATGCGCATGATGCCTACCTGAATGCAGTGGTAGGCACTGCACTTATCAAAAAATATCC
CAAGCTTGAATCTGAATTTGTTTACGGAGACTATAAAGTGTACGATGTTAGGAAAATGATCGCAAAGTCT
GAGCAGGAAATAGGCAAGGCCACCGCTAAGTACTTCTTTTACAGCAATATTATGAATTTTTTCAAGACCG
AGATTACACTGGCCAATGGAGAGATTCGGAAGCGACCACTTATCGAAACAAACGGAGAAACAGGAGAAAT
CGTGTGGGACAAGGGTAGGGATTTCGCGACAGTCCGGAAGGTCCTGTCCATGCCGCAGGTGAACATCGTT
AAAAAGACCGAAGTACAGACCGGAGGCTTCTCCAAGGAAAGTATCCTCCCGAAAAGGAACAGCGACAAGC
TGATCGCACGCAAAAAAGATTGGGACCCCAAGAAATACGGCGGATTCGATTCTCCTACAGTCGCTTACAG
TGTACTGGTTGTGGCCAAAGTGGAGAAAGGGAAGTCTAAAAAACTCAAAAGCGTCAAGGAACTGCTGGGC
ATCACAATCATGGAGCGATCAAGCTTCGAAAAAAACCCCATCGACTTTCTCGAGGCGAAAGGATATAAAG
AGGTCAAAAAAGACCTCATCATTAAGCTTCCCAAGTACTCTCTCTTTGAGCTTGAAAACGGCCGGAAACG
AATGCTCGCTAGTGCGGGCGAGCTGCAGAAAGGTAACGAGCTGGCACTGCCCTCTAAATACGTTAATTTC
TTGTATCTGGCCAGCCACTATGAAAAGCTCAAAGGATCTCCCGAAGATAATGAGCAGAAGCAGCTGTTCG
TGGAACAACACAAACACTACCTTGATGAGATCATCGAGCAAATAAGCGAATTCTCCAAAAGAGTGATCCT
CGCCGACGCTAACCTCGATAAGGTGCTTTCTGCTTACAATAAGCACAGGGATAAGCCCATCAGGGAGCAG
GCAGAAAACATTATCCACTTGTTTACTCTGACCAACTTGGGCGCGCCTGCAGCCTTCAAGTACTTCGACA
CCACCATAGACAGAAAGCGGTACACCTCTACAAAGGAGGTCCTGGACGCCACACTGATTCATCAGTCAAT
TACGGGGCTCTATGAAACAAGAATCGACCTCTCTCAGCTCGGTGGAGACAGCAGGGCTGACCCCAAGAAG
AAGAGGAAGGTGTGAGCTTGGAATGGATCTTCGATCCCGATCGTTCAAACATTTGGCAATAAAGTTTCTT
AAGATTGAATCCTGTTGCCGGTCTTGCGACGATTATCATATAATTTCTGTTGAATTACGTTAAGCATGTA
ATAATTAACATGTAATGCATGACGTTATTTATGAGATGGGTTTTTATGATTAGAGTCCCGCAATTATACA
TTTAATACGCGATAGAAAACAAAATATAGCGCGCAAACTAGGATAAATTATCGCGCGCGGTGTCATCTAT
GTTACTAGATCGGGAATTGCCAAGCTAATTCTTGAAGACGAAAGGGCCTCGTGATACGCCTATTTTTATA
GGTTAATGTCATGATAATAATGGTTTCTTAGACGTCAGGTGGCACTTTTCGGGGAAATGTGCGCGGAACC
CCTATTTGTTTATTTTTCTAAATACATTCAAATATGTATCCGCTCATGAGACAATAACCCTGATAAATGC
TTCAATAATGGGACCGACTCGCGCTTGAGACCGATATCTGACGTAAACCTAAGAGAAAAGAGCGTTTATT
AGAATAACGGATATTTAAAAGGGCGTGAAAAGGTTTATCCGTTCGTCCATTTGTATGTGCATGCCAACCA
CAGGGTTCCCCTCGGGATCAAAGTACTTTGATCCAACCCCTCCGCTGCTATAGTGCAGTCGGCTTCTGAC
GTTCAGTGCAGCCGTCATCTGAAAACGACATGTCGCACAAGTCCTAAGTTACGCGACAGGCTGCCGCCCT
GCCCTTTTCCTGGCGTTTTCTTGTCGCGTGTTTTAGTCGCATAAAGTAGAATACTTGCGACTAGAACCGG
AGACATTACGCCATGAACAAGAGCGCCGCCGCTGGCCTGCTGGGCTATGCCCGCGTCAGCACCGACGACC
AGGACTTGACCAACCAACGGGCCGAACTGCACGCGGCCGGCTGCACCAAGCTGTTTTCCGAGAAGATCAC
CGGCACCAGGCGCGACCGCCCGGAGCTGGCCAGGATGCTTGACCACCTACGCCCTGGCGACGTTGTGACA
GTGACCAGGCTAGACCGCCTGGCCCGCAGCACCCGCGACCTACTGGACATTGCCGAGCGCATCCAGGAGG
CCGGCGCGGGCCTGCGTAGCCTGGCAGAGCCGTGGGCCGACACCACCACGCCGGCCGGCCGCATGGTGTT
GACCGTGTTCGCCGGCATTGCCGAGTTCGAGCGTTCCCTAATCATCGACCGCACCCGGAGCGGGCGCGAG
GCCGCCAAGGCCCGAGGCGTGAAGTTTGGCCCCCGCCCTACCCTCACCCCGGCACAGATCGCGCACGCCC
GCGAGCTGATCGACCAGGAAGGCCGCACCGTGAAAGAGGCGGCTGCACTGCTTGGCGTGCAACGCTCGAC
CCTGTACCGCGCACTTGAGCGCAGCGAGGAAGTGACGCCCACCGAGGCCAGGCGGCGCGGTGCCTTCCGT
GAGGACGCATTGACCGAGGCCGACGCCCTGGCGGCCGCCGAGAATGAACGCCAAGAGGAACAAGCATGAA
ACCGCACCAGGACGGCCAGGACGAACCGTTTTTCATTACCGAAGAGATCGAGGCGGAGATGATCGCGGCC
GGGTACGTGTTCGAGCCGCCCGCGCACCTCTCAACCGTGCGGCTGCATGAAATCCTGGCCGGTTTGTCTG
ATGCCAAGCTGGCGGCCTGGCCGGCCAGCTTGGCCGCTGAAGAAACCGAGCGCCGCCGTCTAAAAAGGTG
ATGTGTATTTGAGTAAAACAGCTTGCGTCATGCGGTCGCTGCGTATATGATCCGATGAGTAAATAAACAA
ATACGCAAGGGGAACGCATGAAGGTTATCGCTGTACTTAACCAGAAAGGCGGGTCAGGCAAGACGACCAT
CGGAACCCATCTAGCCCGCGCCCTGCAACTCGCCGGGGCCGATGTTCTGTTAGTCGATTCCGATCCCCAG
GGCAGTGCCCGCGATTGGGCGGCCGTGCGGGAAGATCAACCGCTAACCGTTGTCGGCATCGACCGCCCGA
CGATTGACCGCGACGTGAAGGCCATCGGCCGGCGCGACTTCGTAGTGATCGACGGAGCGCCCCAGGCGGC
GGACTTGGCTGTGTCCGCGATCAAGGCAGCCGACTTCGTGCTGATTCCGGTGCAGCCAAGCCCTTACGAC
ATATGGGCCACCGCCGACCTGGTGGAGCTGGTTAAGCAGCGCATTGAGGTCACGGATGGAAGGCTACAAG
CGGCCTTTGTCGTGTCGCGGGCGATCAAAGGCACGCGCATCGGCGGTGAGGTTGCCGAGGCGCTGGCCGG
GTACGAGCTGCCCATTCTTGAGTCCCGTATCACGCAGCGCGTGAGCTACCCAGGCACTGCCGCCGCCGGC
ACAACCGTTCTTGAATCAGAACCCGAGGGCGACGCTGCCCGCGAGGTCCAGGCGCTGGCCGCTGAAATTA
AATCAAAACTCATTTGAGTTAATGAGGTAAAGAGAAAATGAGCAAAAGCACAAACACGCTAAGTGCCGGC
CGTCCGAGCGCACGCAGCAGCAAGGCTGCAACGTTGGCCAGCCTGGCAGACACGCCAGCCATGAAGCGGG
TCAACTTTCAGTTGCCGGCGGAGGATCACACCAAGCTGAAGATGTACGCGGTACGCCAAGGCAAGACCAT
TACCGAGCTGCTATCTGAATAGATCGCGCAGCTACCAGAGTAAATGAGCAAATGAATAAATGAGTAGATG
AATTTTAGCGGCTAAAGGAGGCGGCATGGAAAATCAAGAACAACCAGGCACCGACGCCGTGGAATGCCCC
ATGTGTGGAGGAACGGGCGGTTGGCCAGGCGTAAGCGGCTGGGTTGTCTGCCGGCCCTGCAATGGCACTG
GAACCCCCAAGCCCGAGGAATCGGCGTGACGGTCGCAAACCATCCGGCCCGGTACAAATCGGCGCGGCGC
TGGGTGATGACCTGGTGGAGAAGTTGAAGGCCGCGCAGGCCGCCCAGCGGCAACGCATCGAGGCAGAAGC
ACGCCCCGGTGAATCGTGGCAAGCGGCCGCTGATCGAATCCGCAAAGAATCCCGGCAACCGCCGGCAGCC
GGTGCGCCGTCGATTAGGAAGCCGCCCAAGGGCGACGAGCAACCAGATTTTTTCGTTCCGATGCTCTATG
ACGTGGGCACCCGCGATAGTCGCAGCATCATGGACGTGGCCGTTTTCCGTCTGTCGAAGCGTGACCGACG
AGCTGGCGAGGTGATCCGCTACGAGCTTCCAGACGGGCACGTAGAGGTTTCCGCAGGGCCGGCCGGCATG
GCCAGTGTGTGGGATTACGACCTGGTACTGATGGCGGTTTCCCATCTAACCGAATCCATGAACCGATACC
GGGAAGGGAAGGGAGACAAGCCCGGCCGCGTGTTCCGTCCACACGTTGCGGACGTACTCAAGTTCTGCCG
GCGAGCCGATGGCGGAAAGCAGAAAGACGACCTGGTAGAAACCTGCATTCGGTTAAACACCACGCACGTT
GCCATGCAGCGTACGAAGAAGGCCAAGAACGGCCGCCTGGTGACGGTATCCGAGGGTGAAGCCTTGATTA
GCCGCTACAAGATCGTAAAGAGCGAAACCGGGCGGCCGGAGTACATCGAGATCGAGCTAGCTGATTGGAT
GTACCGCGAGATCACAGAAGGCAAGAACCCGGACGTGCTGACGGTTCACCCCGATTACTTTTTGATCGAT
CCCGGCATCGGCCGTTTTCTCTACCGCCTGGCACGCCGCGCCGCAGGCAAGGCAGAAGCCAGATGGTTGT
TCAAGACGATCTACGAACGCAGTGGCAGCGCCGGAGAGTTCAAGAAGTTCTGTTTCACCGTGCGCAAGCT
GATCGGGTCAAATGACCTGCCGGAGTACGATTTGAAGGAGGAGGCGGGGCAGGCTGGCCCGATCCTAGTC
ATGCGCTACCGCAACCTGATCGAGGGCGAAGCATCCGCCGGTTCCTAATGTACGGAGCAGATGCTAGGGC
AAATTGCCCTAGCAGGGGAAAAAGGTCGAAAAGGACTCTTTCCTGTGGATAGCACGTACATTGGGAACCC
AAAGCCGTACATTGGGAACCGGAACCCGTACATTGGGAACCCAAAGCCGTACATTGGGAACCGGTCACAC
ATGTAAGTGACTGATATAAAAGAGAAAAAAGGCGATTTTTCCGCCTAAAACTCTTTAAAACTTATTAAAA
CTCTTAAAACCCGCCTGGCCTGTGCATATCTGTCTGGCCAGCGCACAGCCGAAGAGCTGCAAAAAGCGCC
TACCCTTCGGTCGCTGCGCTCCCTACGCCCCGCCGCTTCGCGTCGGCCTATCGCGGCCGCTGGCCGCTCA
AAAATGGCTGGCCTACGGCCAGGCAATCTACCAGGGCGCGGACAAGCCGCGCCGTCGCCACTCGACCGCC
GGCGCCCACATCAAGGCACCCTGCCTCGCGCGTTTCGGTGATGACGGTGAAAACCTCTGACACATGCAGC
TCCCGGTGACGGTCACAGCTTGTCTGTAAGCGGATGCCGGGAGCAGACAAGCCCGTCAGGGCGCGTCAGC
GGGTGTTGGCGGGTGTCGGGGCGCAGCCATGACCCAGTCACGTAGCGATAGCGGAGTGTATACTGGCTTA
ACTATGCGGCATCAGAGCAGATTGTACTGAGAGTGCACCATATGCGGTGTGAAATACCGCACAGATGCGT
AAGGAGAAAATACCGCATCAGGCGCTCTTCCGCTTCCTCGCTCACTGACTCGCTGCGCTCGGTCGTTCGG
CTGCGGCGAGCGGTATCAGCTCACTCAAAGGCGGTAATACGGTTATCCACAGAATCAGGGGATAACGCAG
GAAAGAACATGTGAGCAAAAGGCCAGCAAAAGGCCAGGAACCGTAAAAAGGCCGCGTTGCTGGCGTTTTT
CCATAGGCTCCGCCCCCCTGACGAGCATCACAAAAATCGACGCTCAAGTCAGAGGTGGCGAAACCCGACA
GGACTATAAAGATACCAGGCGTTTCCCCCTGGAAGCTCCCTCGTGCGCTCTCCTGTTCCGACCCTGCCGC
TTACCGGATACCTGTCCGCCTTTCTCCCTTCGGGAAGCGTGGCGCTTTCTCATAGCTCACGCTGTAGGTA
TCTCAGTTCGGTGTAGGTCGTTCGCTCCAAGCTGGGCTGTGTGCACGAACCCCCCGTTCAGCCCGACCGC
TGCGCCTTATCCGGTAACTATCGTCTTGAGTCCAACCCGGTAAGACACGACTTATCGCCACTGGCAGCAG
CCACTGGTAACAGGATTAGCAGAGCGAGGTATGTAGGCGGTGCTACAGAGTTCTTGAAGTGGTGGCCTAA
CTACGGCTACACTAGAAGGACAGTATTTGGTATCTGCGCTCTGCTGAAGCCAGTTACCTTCGGAAAAAGA
GTTGGTAGCTCTTGATCCGGCAAACAAACCACCGCTGGTAGCGGTGGTTTTTTTGTTTGCAAGCAGCAGA
TTACGCGCAGAAAAAAAGGATCTCAAGAAGATCCTTTGATCTTTTCTACGGGGTCTGACGCTCAGTGGAA
CGAAAACTCACGTTAAGGGATTTTGGTCATGCATTCTAGGTGATTATTTGCCGACTACCTTGGTGATCTC
GCCTTTCACGTAGTGGACAAATTCTTCCAACTGATCTGCGCGCGAGGCCAAGCGATCTTCTTCTTGTCCA
AGATAAGCCTGTCTAGCTTCAAGTATGACGGGCTGATACTGGGCCGGCAGGCGCTCCATTGCCCAGTCGG
CAGCGACATCCTTCGGCGCGATTTTGCCGGTTACTGCGCTGTACCAAATGCGGGACAACGTAAGCACTAC
ATTTCGCTCATCTCCAGCCCAGTCGGGCGGCGAGTTCCATAGCGTTAAGGTTTCATTTAGCGCCTCAAAT
AGATCCTGTTCAGGAACCGGATCAAAGAGTTCCTCCGCCGCTGGACCTACCAAGGCAACGCTATGTTCTC
TTGCTTTTGTCAGCAAGATAGCCAGATCAATGTCGATCGTGGCTGGCTCGAAGATACCTGCAAGAATGTC
ATTGCGCTGCCATTCTCCAAATTGCAGTTCGCGCTTAGCTGGATAACGCCACGGAATGATGTCGTCGTGC
ACAACAATGGTGACTTCTACAGCGCGGAGAATCTCGCTCTCTCCAGGGGAAGCCGAAGTTTCCAAAAGGT
CGTTGATCAAAGCTCGCCGCGTTGTTTCATCAAGCCTTACGGTCACCGTAACCAGCAAATCAATATCACT
GTGTGGCTTCAGGCCGCCATCCACTGCGGAGCCGTACAAATGTACGGCCAGCAACGTCGGTTCGAGATGG
CGCTCGATGACGCCAACTACCTCTGATAGTTGAGTCGATACTTCGGCGATCACCGCTTCCCTCATGATGT
TTAACTTTGTTTTAGGGCGACTGCCCTGCTGCGTAACATCGTTGCTGCTCCATAACATCAAACATCGACC
CACGGCGTAACGCGCTTGCTGCTTGGATGCCCGAGGCATAGACTGTACCCCAAAAAAACAGTCATAACAA
GCCATGAAAACCGCCACTGCGCCGTTACCACCGCTGCGTTCGGTCAAGGTTCTGGACCAGTTGCGTGAGC
GCATACGCTACTTGCATTACAGCTTACGAACCGAACAGGCTTATGTCCACTGGGTTCGTGCCTTCATCCG
TTTCCACGGTGTGCGTCACCCGGCAACCTTGGGCAGCAGCGAAGTCGAGGCATTTCTGTCCTGGCTGGAA
CAGAACTTATTATTTCCTTCCTCTTTTCTACAGTATTTAAAGATACCCCAAGAAGCTAATTATAACAAGA
CGAACTCCAATTCACTGTTCCTTGCATTCTAAAACCTTAAATACCAGAAAACAGCTTTTTCAAAGTTGTT
TTCAAAGTTGGCGTATAACATAGTATCGACGGAGCCGATTTTGAAACCGCGGTGATCACAGGCAGCAACG
CTCTGTCATCGTTACAATCAACATGCTACCCTCCGCGAGATCATCCGTGTTTCAAACCCGGCAGCTTAGT
TGCCGTTCTTCCGAATAGCATCGGTAACATGAGCAAAGTCTGCCGCCTTACAACGGCTCTCCCGCTGACG
CCGTCCCGGACTGATGGGCTGCCTGTATCGAGTGGTGATTTTGTGCCGAGCTGCCGGTCGGGGAGCTGTT
GGCTGGCTGGTGGCAGGATATATTGTGGTGTAACGATATCGGTCTCAGTCA
Features (pLannotate 1.2.2; 17 found; start..end, strand, type, name):
    778..1122    +  promoter       CaMV 35S promoter: strong constitutive promoter from cauliflower mosaic virus
   1075..1121    +  promoter       minimal CaMV 35S promoter: minimal 35S promoter from cauliflower mosaic virus
   1154..1179    +  misc_feature   TMV Ω (fragment): translational enhancer from the tobacco mosaic virus 5'-leader sequence (Gallie et al., 1988)
   1196..5299    +  CDS            cas9: CAS9_STRP1 - Also known as csn1 From Streptococcus pyogenes serotype M1.
   5359..5611    +  terminator     NOS terminator: nopaline synthase terminator and poly(A) signal
   5732..5819    +  promoter       AmpR promoter (fragment): bla
   6197..6598    +  CDS            Y4CG_SINFN (fragment): Protein inferred from homology: Swiss-Prot protein existence level 3. From Sinorhizobium fredii (strain NBRC 101917 / NGR234).
   7158..7787    +  CDS            pVS1 StaA: stability protein from the Pseudomonas plasmid pVS1 (Heeb et al., 2000)
   8220..9288    +  CDS            pVS1 RepA (fragment): replication protein from the Pseudomonas plasmid pVS1 (Heeb et al., 2000)
   9354..9548    +  rep_origin     pVS1 oriV: origin of replication for the Pseudomonas plasmid pVS1 (Heeb et al., 2000)
   9751..9790    +  CDS            rop (fragment): Rop protein, which maintains plasmids at low copy number; rop
   9892..10032   +  misc_feature   bom: basis of mobility region from pBR322
  10218..10806   -  rep_origin     ori: high-copy-number ColE1/pMB1/pBR322/pUC origin of replication
  10897..11685   -  CDS            aadA: S3AD_ECOLX - Experimental evidence at protein level: Swiss-Prot protein existence level 1. Mediates bacterial resistance to the antibiotics streptomycin and spectinomycin. From Escherichia coli.
  11692..11748   -  CDS            GmR (fragment): gentamycin acetyltransferase; aacC1; confers resistance to gentamycin
  11924..11947   -  promoter       Pc promoter (fragment): intI1 (promoter lies within the coding sequence); class 1 integron promoter
  12471..12493   +  misc_feature   LB T-DNA repeat: left border repeat from nopaline C58 T-DNA (truncated)
