[The description below was written by a language model from this plasmid's Addgene catalogue record and pLannotate feature annotations shown in this document.]
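Description:
pEGB2Ω2_SF-35s:hCas9:tNos (GB1103) is a plant expression plasmid from the GoldenBraid modular cloning system. It is built in the omega-level destination vector pDGB2omega2, a self-made binary backbone derived from pCambia1302. The 12.5 kb plasmid carries two replication systems. A high-copy ColE1/pMB1-type origin with the pBR322 bom region supports propagation in E. coli. The pVS1 oriV, RepA and StaA stability functions are the elements that normally allow maintenance in Agrobacterium. Bacterial selection is by spectinomycin through the aadA gene. The annotation detects a truncated left-border T-DNA repeat, consistent with a binary T-DNA vector, but no right border is listed in the feature table. Short AmpR promoter, GmR, rop and integron Pc promoter fragments appear to be backbone remnants.

The payload is a single transcriptional unit of roughly 5.8 kb. A CaMV 35S promoter, followed by a fragment of the TMV Ω translational enhancer, drives a human codon-optimised Streptococcus pyogenes Cas9 coding sequence, which is terminated by the nopaline synthase (NOS) terminator. The unit was assembled through BsmBI Type IIS sites that were destroyed during cloning, as is usual for GoldenBraid assemblies. No guide RNA cassette or plant selectable marker is annotated in this plasmid. According to the record, it was designed to be joined with a separate kanamycin resistance transcriptional unit (GB1181) in a further assembly step. It therefore serves as a building block for multigene constructs that supply constitutive Cas9 expression for gRNA–Cas9 genome engineering in plants.
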