Addgene plasmid #75400: pEGB2Ω2_SF-35s:hCas9:tNos (GB1103)
Purpose: Transcriptional unit for (human codon optimized) Cas9 plant expression driven by the 35S promoter. Specially conceived to be linked with the TU of the kanamycin resistance gene GB1181.
Depositing lab: Diego Orzaez. Depositing organization: Agencia Estatal Consejo Superior de Investigaciones Científicas, M.P. Publication: A modular toolbox for gRNA-Cas9 genome engineering in plants based on the GoldenBraid standard. Vazquez-Vilar M, Bernabe-Orts JM, Fernandez-Del-Carmen A, Ziarsolo P, Blanca J, Granell A, Orzaez D. Plant Methods. 2016 Feb 1;12:10. doi: 10.1186/s13007-016-0101-2. eCollection 2016. 101 PubMed 26839579.
Backbone
  Vector backbone: pDGB2omega2
  Backbone manufacturer: self-made; derived from pCambia1302 generated at the Cambia Institute
  Backbone size w/o insert (bp): 6676
  Total vector size (bp): 12511
  Vector type: Plant Expression, CRISPR, Synthetic Biology
Growth in bacteria
  Bacterial resistance: Spectinomycin, 50 μg/mL
  Growth temperature: 37°C
  Growth strain: DH5alpha
  Copy number: High Copy
Gene/Insert
  Gene/Insert name: hCas9
  Species: Streptococcus pyogenes
  Insert size (bp): 5835
  Promoter: 35S
  Cloning method: Restriction Enzyme; 5′ cloning site BsmBI (destroyed during cloning); 3′ cloning site BsmBI (destroyed during cloning)
  Sequencing primers: 5′ GGTGGCAGGATATATTGTGG
Terms and licenses: Academic/Nonprofit Terms; Industry Terms: Not Available to Industry
How to cite: pEGB2Ω2_SF-35s:hCas9:tNos (GB1103) was a gift from Diego Orzaez (Addgene plasmid # 75400 ; http://n2t.net/addgene:75400 ; RRID:Addgene_75400)
