>Addgene plasmid #75400 | pEGB2Ω2_SF-35s:hCas9:tNos (GB1103) | addgene partial sequence | sequence record 152486 | 35S-promoter 5'-CTATCCTTCGCAAGACCCTTC-3'
TTTCATTTGGAGAGGACTCCGGTATTTTTACAACAATTACCACAACAAAACAAACAACAAACAACATTAC
AATTTACTATTCTAGTCGAAATGGACAAGAAGTACTCCATTGGGCTCGATATCGGCACAAACAGCGTCGG
CTGGGCCGTCATTACGGACGAGTACAAGGTGCCGAGCAAAAAATTCAAAGTTCTGGGCAATACCGATCGC
CACAGCATAAAGAAGAACCTCATTGGCGCCCTCCTGTTCGACTCCGGGGAAACGGCCGAAGCCACGCGGC
TCAAAAGAACAGCACGGCGCAGATATACCCGCAGAAAGAATCGGATCTGCTACCTGCAGGAGATCTTTAG
TAATGAGATGGCTAAGGTGGATGACTCTTTCTTCCATAGGCTGGAGGAGTCCTTTTTGGTGGAGGAGGAT
AAAAAGCACGAGCGCCACCCAATCTTTGGCAATATCGTGGACGAGGTGGCGTACCATGAAAAGTACCCAA
CCATATATCATCTGAGGAAGAAGCTTGTAGACAGTACTGATAAGGCTGACTTGCGGTTGATCTATCTCGC
GCTGGCGCATATGATCAAATTTCGGGGACACTTCCTCATCGAGGGGGACCTGAACCCAGACAACAGCGAT
GTCGACAAACTCTTTATCCAACTGGTTCAGACTTACAATCAGCTTTTCGAAGAGAACCCGATCAACGCAT
CCGGAGTTGACGCCAAAGCAATCCTGAGCGCTAGGCTGTCCAAATCCCGGCGGCTCGAAAACCTCATCGC
ACAGCTCCCTGGGGAGAAGAAGAACGGCCTGTTTGGTAATCTTATCGCCCTGTCACTCGGGCTGACCCCC
AACTTTAAATCTAACTTCGACCTGGCCGAAGATGCCAAGCTTCAACTGAGCAAAGACACCTACGATGATG
ATCTCGACAATCTGCT
