>Addgene plasmid #75400 | pEGB2Ω2_SF-35s:hCas9:tNos (GB1103) | addgene partial sequence | sequence record 152487 | pBRforEco 5'-AATAGGCGTATCACGAGGC-3'
TTCCCGATCTAGTAACATAGATGACACCGCGCGCGATAATTTATCCTAGTTTGCGCGCTATATTTTGTTT
TCTATCGCGTATTAAATGTATAATTGCGGGACTCTAATCATAAAAACCCATCTCATAAATAACGTCATGC
ATTACATGTTAATTATTACATGCTTAACGTAATTCAACAGAAATTATATGATAATCGTCGCAAGACCGGC
AACAGGATTCAATCTTAAGAAACTTTATTGCCAAATGTTTGAACGATCGGGATCGAAGATCCATTCCAAG
CTCACACCTTCCTCTTCTTCTTGGGGTCAGCCCTGCTGTCTCCACCGAGCTGAGAGAGGTCGATTCTTGT
TTCATAGAGCCCCGTAATTGACTGATGAATCAGTGTGGCGTCCAGGACCTCCTTTGTAGAGGTGTACCGC
TTTCTGTCTATGGTGGTGTCGAAGTACTTGAAGGCTGCAGGCGCGCCCAAGTTGGTCAGAGTAAACAAGT
GGATAATGTTTTCTGCCTGCTCCCTGATGGGCTTATCCCTGTGCTTATTGTAAGCAGAAAGCACCTTATC
GAGGTTAGCGTCGGCGAGGATCACTCTTTTGGAGAATTCGCTTATTTGCTCGATGATCTCATCAAGGTAG
TGTTTGTGTTGTTCCACGAACAGCTGCTTCTGCTCATTATCTTCGGGAGATCCTTTGAGCTTTTCATAGT
GGCTGGCCAGATACAAGAAATTAACGTATTTAGAGGGCAGTGCCAGCTCGTTACCTTTCTGCAGCTCGCC
CGCACTAGCGAGCATTCGTTTCCGGCCGTTTTCAAGCTCAAAGAGAGAGTACTTGGGAAGCTTAATGATG
AGGTCTTTTTTGACCTCTTTATATCCTTTCGCCTCGAGAAAGTCGATGGGGTTTTTTTCGAAGCTTGATC
GCTCCATGATTGTGATGCCCAGC
